Addgene plasmid #84924: pGL4.0-TERT WT
Purpose: luciferase reporter for TERT promoter
Depositing lab: Joseph Costello. Depositing organization: University of California, San Francisco (UCSF). Publication: Cancer. The transcription factor GABP selectively binds and activates the mutant TERT promoter in cancer. Bell RJ, Rube HT, Kreig A, Mancini A, Fouse SD, Nagarajan RP, Choi S, Hong C, He D, Pekmezci M, Wiencke JK, Wrensch MR, Chang SM, Walsh KM, Myong S, Song JS, Costello JF. Science. 2015 May 29;348(6238):1036-9. doi: 10.1126/science.aab0015. Epub 2015 May 14. PubMed 25977370.
Backbone
  Vector backbone: pGL4.0
  Backbone manufacturer: Promega
  Vector type: Mammalian Expression, Luciferase
Growth in bacteria
  Bacterial resistance: Ampicillin, 100 μg/mL
  Growth temperature: 37°C
  Growth strain: DH5alpha
  Copy number: Unknown
Gene/Insert
  Gene/Insert name: TERT promoter (alt name: telomerase reverse transcriptase)
  Species: H. sapiens (human)
  Entrez Gene: TERT (a.k.a. CMM9, DKCA2, DKCB4, EST2, PFBMFT1, TCS1, TP2, TRT, hEST2, hTRT)
  Promoter: TERT
  Tag / fusion protein: luciferase (C terminal on backbone)
  Cloning method: Unknown
  Sequencing primers: 5′ RVprimer3; 3′ Luc2-Rev
Terms and licenses: Academic/Nonprofit Terms; Industry Terms: Not Available to Industry
How to cite: pGL4.0-TERT WT was a gift from Joseph Costello (Addgene plasmid # 84924 ; http://n2t.net/addgene:84924 ; RRID:Addgene_84924)
