[The description below was written by a language model from this plasmid's Addgene catalogue record and pLannotate feature annotations shown in this document.]
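Description:
pGL4.0-TERT WT is a firefly luciferase reporter plasmid built on Promega's promoterless pGL4.0 backbone, in which the wild-type human TERT (telomerase reverse transcriptase) promoter has been placed upstream of the luciferase coding sequence. It is classed as a mammalian expression/luciferase vector and is meant for transient transfection into mammalian cells. In bacteria it is propagated through a high-copy ColE1/pUC-type origin and selected with ampicillin via the β-lactamase gene. No mammalian selection marker is annotated.

The 4,396 nt sequenced record shows the synthetic luc2 version of firefly luciferase on the reverse strand, with an SV40 late polyadenylation signal lying at its 3′ end to terminate the reporter transcript. The short fragments called as large T antigen and TcR next to it are probably incidental matches to backbone sequence rather than functional genes. Upstream of the reporter sit a synthetic poly(A) signal and an RNA polymerase II transcriptional pause site from the human α2 globin gene, standard pGL4 elements that block read-through transcription from the backbone and so keep background luciferase signal low. The TERT promoter itself is not annotated in the feature table. It presumably occupies the unannotated gap of roughly 250 nt between the start of luc2 and the pause site, but the record does not give its boundaries or exact length.

Because luciferase output depends on the cloned promoter fragment, the plasmid provides a readout of TERT promoter activity. The "WT" designation and the associated study of GABP binding at mutant TERT promoters in cancer suggest that it serves as the wild-type reference against which mutant promoter reporters are compared.
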