Features (pLannotate 1.2.2; 9 found; start..end, strand, type, name):
     33..81      -  polyA_signal   poly(A) signal: synthetic polyadenylation signal
    144..185     +  promoter       AmpR promoter (fragment): bla
    186..1046    +  CDS            AmpR: β-lactamase confers resistance to ampicillin, carbenicillin, and related antibiotics
   1246..1834    +  rep_origin     ori: high-copy-number ColE1/pMB1/pBR322/pUC origin of replication
   2014..2146    -  CDS            TcR (fragment): tetracycline efflux protein; tet; confers resistance to tetracycline
   2162..2230    +  CDS            large T antigen (fragment): large T antigen from SV40 (simian virus 40)
   2253..2374    +  polyA_signal   SV40 poly(A) signal: SV40 polyadenylation signal
   2418..4070    -  CDS            luciferase: firefly luciferase synthetic luc2 version of the luciferase gene
   4324..19      -  misc_feature   pause site (across the origin): RNA polymerase II transcriptional pause signal from the human α2 globin gene
>Addgene plasmid #84924 | pGL4.0-TERT WT | addgene full sequence | sequence record 251738 | Addgene NGS Result
TTGATGGAGAGCGTATGTTAGTACTATCGATTCACACAAAAAACCAACACACAGATGTAATGAAAATAAA
GATATTTTATTGCGGCCTGTCCAATACCTCCCGTACCTTAATATTACTTACTTATCCTTGAGAGACGTAC
TAGTAACCCTGATAAATGCTTCAATAATATTGAAAAAGGACGAGTATGAGCATCCAACATTTTCGTGTCG
CACTCATTCCCTTCTTTGCGGCATTTTGCTTGCCTGTTTTTGCACACCCCGAAACGCTGGTGAAAGTAAA
AGATGCTGAAGATCAACTGGGTGCAAGAGTGGGCTATATCGAACTGGATCTCAATAGCGGCAAGATCCTT
GAGTCTTTCCGCCCCGAAGAACGATTCCCGATGATGAGCACTTTCAAAGTACTGCTATGTGGCGCGGTGT
TGTCCCGTATAGACGCCGGGCAAGAGCAGCTTGGTCGCCGTATACACTACTCACAAAACGACTTGGTTGA
GTACTCGCCGGTCACGGAAAAGCATCTTACGGATGGCATGACGGTAAGAGAATTGTGTAGTGCTGCCATT
ACCATGAGCGACAACACCGCGGCCAACTTACTTCTGACAACGATCGGAGGCCCTAAGGAGCTGACTGCAT
TTCTTCATAATATGGGTGATCATGTGACCCGGCTTGACCGCTGGGAACCAGAGTTGAACGAAGCCATACC
GAACGACGAGCGTGATACCACGATGCCAGTAGCAATGGCCACAACTCTTCGGAAACTACTCACTGGCGAA
CTTCTTACTCTAGCATCACGACAGCAGCTCATAGACTGGATGGAGGCGGACAAAGTAGCAGGACCACTTC
TTCGCTCGGCCCTCCCTGCTGGCTGGTTCATTGCTGACAAATCGGGGGCCGGTGAACGCGGCTCTCGCGG
CATCATTGCTGCGCTGGGGCCTGATGGTAAGCCCTCACGAATCGTAGTGATCTACACGACGGGGAGTCAG
GCCACTATGGACGAACGAAATAGGCAGATCGCTGAGATCGGTGCCTCACTGATCAAGCACTGGTAACCAC
TGCAGTGGTTTAGCATTTGCGGCCGCTGTCAGACCAAGTTTACTCATATATACTTTAGATTGATTTAAAA
CTTCATTTTTAATTTAAAAGGATCTAGGTGAAGATCCTTTTTGATAATCTCATGACCAAAATCCCTTAAC
GTGAGTTTTCGTTCCACTGAGCGTCAGACCCCGTAGAAAAGATCAAAGGATCTTCTTGAGATCCTTTTTT
TCTGCGCGTAATCTGCTGCTTGCAAACAAAAAAACCACCGCTACCAGCGGTGGTTTGTTTGCCGGATCAA
GAGCTACCAACTCTTTTTCCGAAGGTAACTGGCTTCAGCAGAGCGCAGATACCAAATACTGTTCTTCTAG
TGTAGCCGTAGTTAGGCCACCACTTCAAGAACTCTGTAGCACCGCCTACATACCTCGCTCTGCTAATCCT
GTTACCAGTGGCTGCTGCCAGTGGCGATAAGTCGTGTCTTACCGGGTTGGACTCAAGACGATAGTTACCG
GATAAGGCGCAGCGGTCGGGCTGAACGGGGGGTTCGTGCACACAGCCCAGCTTGGAGCGAACGACCTACA
CCGAACTGAGATACCTACAGCGTGAGCTATGAGAAAGCGCCACGCTTCCCGAAGGGAGAAAGGCGGACAG
GTATCCGGTAAGCGGCAGGGTCGGAACAGGAGAGCGCACGAGGGAGCTTCCAGGGGGAAACGCCTGGTAT
CTTTATAGTCCTGTCGGGTTTCGCCACCTCTGACTTGAGCGTCGATTTTTGTGATGCTCGTCAGGGGGGC
GGAGCCTATGGAAAAACGCCAGCAACGCGGCCTTTTTACGGTTCCTGGCCTTTTGCTGGCCTTTTGCTCA
CATGTTCTTTCCTGCGTTATCCCCTGATTCTGTGGATAACCGTATTACCGCCTTTGAGTGAGCTGATACC
GCTCGCCGCAGCCGAACGACCGAGCGCAGCGAGTCAGTGAGCGAGGAAGCGGAAGAGCGCTGCCGGCACC
TGTCCTACGAGTTGCATGATAAAGAAGACAGTCATAAGTGCGGCGACGATAGTCATGCCCCGCGCCCACC
GGAAGGAGCTGACTGGGTTGAAGGCTCTCAAGGGCATCGGTCGACGGATCCTTATCGATTTTACCACATT
TGTAGAGGTTTTACTTGCTTTAAAAAACCTCCCACACCTCCCCCTGAACCTGAAACATAAAATGAATGCA
ATTGTTGTTGTTAACTTGTTTATTGCAGCTTATAATGGTTACAAATAAAGCAATAGCATCACAAATTTCA
CAAATAAAGCATTTTTTTCACTGCATTCTAGTTGTGGTTTGTCCAAACTCATCAATGTATCTTATCATGT
CTGCTCGAAGCGGCCGGCCGCCCCGACTCTAGAATTATTACACGGCGATCTTGCCGCCCTTCTTGGCCTT
AATGAGAATCTCGCGGATCTTGCGGGCGTCCAACTTGCCGGTCAGTCCTTTAGGCACCTCGTCCACGAAC
ACAACACCACCGCGCAGCTTCTTGGCGGTTGTAACCTGGCTGGCCACATAGTCCACGATCTCCTTCTCGG
TCATGGTTTTACCGTGTTCCAGCACGACGACTGCGGCGGGCAGCTCGCCGGCATCGTCGTCGGGCAGGCC
GGCGACCCCGGCGTCGAAGATGTTGGGGTGTTGCAGCAGGATGCTCTCCAGTTCGGCTGGGGCTACCTGG
TAGCCCTTGTATTTGATCAGGCTCTTCAGCCGGTCCACGATGAAGAAGTGCTCGTCCTCGTCCCAGTAGG
CGATGTCGCCGCTGTGCAGCCAGCCGTCCTTGTCGATGAGAGCGTTTGTAGCCTCGGGGTTGTTAACGTA
GCCGCTCATGATCATGGGGCCACGGACGCACAGCTCGCCGCGCTGGTTCACACCCAGTGTCTTACCGGTG
TCCAAGTCCACCACCTTAGCCTCGAAGAAGGGCACCACCTTGCCTACTGCGCCAGGCTTGTCGTCCCCTT
CGGGGGTGATCAGAATGGCGCTGGTTGTTTCTGTCAGGCCGTAGCCCTGGCGGATGCCTGGTAGGTGGAA
GCGTTTGGCCACGGCCTCACCTACCTCCTTGCTGAGCGGCGCCCCGCCGCTGGCGATCTCGTGCAAGTTG
CTTAGGTCGTACTTGTCGATGAGAGTGCTCTTAGCGAAGAAGCTAAATAGTGTGGGCACCAGCAGGGCAG
ATTGAATCTTATAGTCTTGCAAGCTGCGCAAGAATAGCTCCTCCTCGAAGCGGTACATGAGCACGACCCG
AAAGCCGCAGATCAAGTAGCCCAGCGTGGTGAACATGCCGAAGCCGTGGTGAAATGGCACCACGCTGAGG
ATAGCGGTGTCGGGGATGATCTGGTTGCCGAAGATGGGGTCGCGGGCATGACTGAATCGGACACAAGCGG
TGCGGTGCGGTAGGGCTACGCCCTTGGGCAATCCGGTACTGCCACTACTGTTCATGATCAGGGCGATGGT
TTTGTCCCGGTCGAAGCTCTCGGGCACGAAGTCGTACTCGTTGAAGCCGGGTGGCAAATGGGAAGTCACG
AAGGTGTACATGCTTTGGAAGCCCTGGTAGTCGGTCTTGCTATCCATGATGATGATCTTTTGTATGATCG
GTAGCTTCTTTTGCACGTTGAGGATCTTTTGCAGCCCTTTCTTGCTCACGAATACGACGGTGGGCTGGCT
GATGCCCATGCTGTTCAGCAGCTCGCGCTCGTTGTAGATGTCGTTAGCTGGGGCCACAGCCACACCGATG
AACAGGGCACCCAACACGGGCATGAAGAACTGCAAGCTATTCTCGCTGCACACCACGATCCGATGGTTTG
TATTCAGCCCATAGCGCTTCATAGCTTCTGCCAGCCGAACGCTCATCTCGAAGTACTCGGCGTAGGTAAT
GTCCACCTCGATATGTGCGTCGGTAAAGGCGATGGTGCCGGGCACCAGGGCGTAGCGCTTCATGGCTTTG
TGCAGCTGCTCGCCGGCGGTCCCGTCTTCGAGTGGGTAGAATGGCGCTGGGCCCTTCTTAATGTTTTTGG
CATCTTCCATGGTGGCTTTACCAACAGTACCGGATTGCCAAGCTTGGCCGCCGAGGCCAGATCCAGCGCT
GCCTGAAACTCGCGCCGCGAGGAGAGGGCGGGGCCGCGGAAAGGAAGGGGAGGGGCTGGGAGGGCCCGGA
GGGGGCTGGGCCGGGGACCCGGGAGGGGTCGGGACGGGGCGGGGTCCGCGCGGAGGAGGCGGAGCTGGAA
GGTGAAGGGGCAGGACTCGAGGCTAGCGAGCTCAGGTACCGGCCAGTTAGGCCAGAGAAATGTTCTGGCA
CCTGCACTTGCACTGGGGACAGCCTATTTTGCTAGTTTGTTTTGTTTCGTTTTGTT
