>Addgene plasmid #84924 | pGL4.0-TERT WT | addgene partial sequence | sequence record 165939 | RVprimer3 5'-CTAGCAAAATAGGCTGTCCC-3'
AGAACATTTCTCTGGCCTAACTGGCCGGTACCTGAGCTCGCTAGCCTCGAGTCCTGCCCCTTCACCTTCC
AGCTCCGCCTCCTCCGCGCGGACCCCGCCCCGTCCCGACCCCTCCCGGGTCCCCGGCCCAGCCCCCTCCG
GGCCCTCCCAGCCCCTCCCCTTCCTTTCCGCGGCCCCGCCCTCTCCTCGCGGCGCGAGTTTCAGGCAGCG
CTGGATCTGGCCTCGGCGGCCAAGCTTGGCAATCCGGTACTGTTGGTAAAGCCACCATGGAAGATGCCAA
AAACATTAAGAAGGGCCCAGCGCCATTCTACCCACTCGAAGACGGGACCGCCGGCGAGCAGCTGCACAAA
GCCATGAAGCGCTACGCCCTGGTGCCCGGCACCATCGCCTTTACCGACGCACATATCGAGGTGGACATTA
CCTACGCCGAGTACTTCGAGATGAGCGTTCGGCTGGCAGAAGCTATGAAGCGCTATGGGCTGAATACAAA
CCATCGGATCGTGGTGTGCAGCGAGAATAGCTTGCAGTTCTTCATGCCCGTGTTGGGTGCCCTGTTCATC
GGTGTGGCTGTGGCCCCAGCTAACGACATCTACAACGAGCGCGAGCTGCTGAACAGCATGGGCATCAGCC
AGCCCACCGTCGTATTCGTGAGCAAGAAAGGGCTGCAAAAGATCCTCAACGTGCAAAAGAAGCTACCGAT
CATACAAAAGATCATCATCATGGATAGCAAGACCGACTACCAGGGCTTCCAAAGCATGTACACCTTCGTG
ACTTCCCATTTGCCACCCGGCTTCAACGAGTACGACTTCGTGCCCGAGAGCTTCGACCGGGACAAAACCA
TCGCCCTGATCATGAACAGTAGTGGCAGTACCGGATTGCCCAAGGGCGTAGCCCTACCGCACCGCACCGC
TTGTGTCCGATTCAGTCATGCCCGCGACCCCATCTTCGGCAACCAGATCATCCCCGACACCGCTATCCTC
AGCGTGGTGCCATTTCACCACGGCTTCGGCATG
