>Addgene plasmid #84924 | pGL4.0-TERT WT | addgene partial sequence | sequence record 165941 | Luc2-Rev 5'-GCCCTTCTTAATGTTTTTG-3'
AACAGTACCGGATTGCCAAGCTTGGCCGCCGAGGCCAGATCCAGCGCTGCCTGAAACTCGCGCCGCGAGG
AGAGGGCGGGGCCGCGGAAAGGAAGGGGAGGGGCTGGGAGGGCCCGGAGGGGGCTGGGCCGGGGACCCGG
GAGGGGTCGGGACGGGGCGGGGTCCGCGCGGAGGAGGCGGAGCTGGAAGGTGAAGGGGCAGGACTCGAGG
CTAGCGAGCTCAGGTACCGGCCAGTTAGGCCAGAGAAATGTTCTGGCACCTGCACTTGCACTGGGGACAG
CCTATTTTGCTAGTTTGTTTTGTTTCGTTTTGTTTTGATGGAGAGCGTATGTTAGTACTATCGATTCACA
CAAAAAACCAACACACAGATGTAATGAAAATAAAGATATTTTATTGCGGCCTGTCCAATACCTCCCGTAC
CTTAATATTACTTACTTATCCTTGAGAGACGTACTAGTAACCCTGATAAATGCTTCAATAATATTGAAAA
AGGACGAGTATGAGCATCCAACATTTTCGTGTCGCACTCATTCCCTTCTTTGCGGCATTTTGCTTGCCTG
TTTTTGCACACCCCGAAACGCTGGTGAAAGTAAAAGATGCTGAAGATCAACTGGGTGCAAGAGTGGGCTA
TATCGAACTGGATCTCAATAGCGGCAAGATCCTTGAGTCTTTCCGCCCCGAAGAACGATTCCCGATGATG
AGCACTTTCAAAGTACTGCTATGTGGCGCGGTGTTGTCCCGTATAGACGCCGGGCAAGAGCAGCTTGGTC
GCCGTATACACTACTCACAAAACGACTTGGTTGAGTACTCGCCGGTCACGGAAAAGCATCTTACGGATGG
CATGACGGTAAGAGAATTGTGTAGTGCTGCCATTACCATGAGCGACAACACCGCGGCCAACTTACTTCTG
ACAACGATCGGAGGCCCTAAGGAGCTGACTGCATTTCTTCATAATATGGGTGATCATGTGACCCGGCTTG
ACCGCTGGGAACC
